Addgene plasmid #158506: pZA28
Purpose: In planta gene expression of Golden gate compatible A. thaliana ZAR1 D498V/L17E-4xMyc. Km plant selection marker.
Depositing lab: Sophien Kamoun. Depositing organization: Sainsbury Laboratory, Norwich. Publication: A vector system for fast-forward studies of the HOPZ-ACTIVATED RESISTANCE1 (ZAR1) resistosome in the model plant Nicotiana benthamiana. Harant A, Pai H, Sakai T, Kamoun S, Adachi H. Plant Physiol. 2022 Jan 20;188(1):70-80. doi: 10.1093/plphys/kiab471. PubMed 34633454.
Backbone
  Vector backbone: pICH86988
  Backbone manufacturer: https://www.addgene.org/48076/
  Vector type: Plant Expression
Growth in bacteria
  Bacterial resistance: Kanamycin, 50 μg/mL
  Growth temperature: 37°C
  Growth strain: DH5alpha
  Copy number: High Copy
Gene/Insert
  Gene/Insert name: ZAR1-4xMyc
  Species: A. thaliana (mustard weed)
  Mutation: L17E, D489V
  Entrez Gene: ZAR1 (a.k.a. HOPZ-ACTIVATED RESISTANCE 1, ZAR1)
  Tag / fusion protein: 4xMyc (C terminal on insert)
  Cloning method: Restriction Enzyme; 5′ cloning site Unknown (unknown if destroyed)
Terms and licenses: Academic/Nonprofit Terms; Industry Terms: Not Available to Industry
How to cite: pZA28 was a gift from Sophien Kamoun (Addgene plasmid # 158506 ; http://n2t.net/addgene:158506 ; RRID:Addgene_158506)
