[The description below was written by a language model from this plasmid's Addgene catalogue record and pLannotate feature annotations shown in this document.]
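Description:
pZA28 is a binary plant expression plasmid built on the pICH86988 Golden Gate backbone and designed for Agrobacterium-mediated delivery of a mutant Arabidopsis thaliana ZAR1 into plant cells. The backbone carries a high-copy ColE1/pUC-type origin for propagation in E. coli. For maintenance in Agrobacterium it has the pVS1 replication and stability functions (oriV, RepA, StaA). A small incP oriV fragment is also annotated. Bacterial selection relies on an aphA-3 kanamycin resistance gene driven by the bla promoter.

Nopaline-type left and right border repeats define the T-DNA, which contains two cassettes. The first is a plant selection marker, with nptII (neo) under the NOS promoter and NOS terminator, conferring kanamycin resistance in planta. The second is the expression unit. It uses a CaMV 35S promoter, and the upstream region annotated as a CaMV ORF fragment most likely reflects extended 35S promoter sequence. The promoter is followed by the TMV Ω translational enhancer, the ZAR1 (RPP13L4) coding sequence, a C-terminal Myc epitope tag (4xMyc per the record, only partly detected in the annotation) and the OCS terminator.

ZAR1 is a coiled-coil NLR immune receptor that forms the resistosome. The insert carries L17E together with a second substitution that the record gives inconsistently, as D498V in the purpose field and D489V in the mutation field. The record does not state what either mutation does. The associated publication describes a vector system for studying the ZAR1 resistosome in Nicotiana benthamiana, and the Myc tag allows the expressed protein to be detected. The ZAR1 sequence is described as Golden Gate compatible.
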