Features (pLannotate 1.2.2; 19 found; start..end, strand, type, name):
     32..56      +  misc_feature   RB T-DNA repeat: right border repeat from nopaline C58 T-DNA
    179..767     -  rep_origin     ori: high-copy-number ColE1/pMB1/pBR322/pUC origin of replication
    938..1732    -  CDS            KanR: aminoglycoside phosphotransferase; aphA-3; confers resistance to kanamycin
   1733..1837    -  promoter       AmpR promoter: bla
   1854..1914    -  rep_origin     oriV (fragment): incP origin of replication
   2120..2314    -  rep_origin     pVS1 oriV: origin of replication for the Pseudomonas plasmid pVS1 (Heeb et al., 2000)
   2380..3453    -  CDS            pVS1 RepA: replication protein from the Pseudomonas plasmid pVS1 (Heeb et al., 2000)
   3882..4511    -  CDS            pVS1 StaA: stability protein from the Pseudomonas plasmid pVS1 (Heeb et al., 2000)
   4775..4799    +  misc_feature   LB T-DNA repeat: left border repeat from nopaline C58 T-DNA
   5009..5192    +  promoter       NOS promoter: nopaline synthase promoter NOS promoter
   5213..6004    +  CDS            neo: KKA2_KLEPN - Also known as kan, nptII. Experimental evidence at protein level: Swiss-Prot protein existence level 1. Resistance to kanamycin, neomycin, paromomycin, ribostamycin, butirosin and gentamicin B. From Klebsiella pneumoniae.
   6033..6285    +  terminator     NOS terminator: nopaline synthase terminator and poly(A) signal
   6311..7117    +  CDS            IBMP_CAMVB (fragment): Experimental evidence at protein level: Swiss-Prot protein existence level 1. Enhances the ribosomal termination-reinitiation event leading to the translation of major open reading frames on the polycistronic viral RNAs. From Cauliflower mosaic virus (strain Bari 1) (CaMV).
   7301..7646    +  promoter       CaMV 35S promoter: strong constitutive promoter from cauliflower mosaic virus
   7598..7644    +  promoter       minimal CaMV 35S promoter: minimal 35S promoter from cauliflower mosaic virus
   7675..7728    +  misc_feature   TMV Ω: translational enhancer from the tobacco mosaic virus 5'-leader sequence (Gallie et al., 1988)
   7737..10292   +  CDS            RPP13L4: R13L4_ARATH - Also known as ZAR1 From Arabidopsis thaliana (Mouse-ear cress).
  10299..10321   +  CDS            13xMyc (fragment): 13 tandem Myc epitope tags
  10429..11136   +  terminator     OCS terminator: octopine synthase terminator
>Addgene plasmid #158506 | pZA28 | addgene full sequence | sequence record 309636 | Addgene NGS Result
GGGACACGAAGTGGTTTAAACTATCAGTGTTTGACAGGATATATTGGCGGGTAAACCTAAGAGAAAAGAG
CGTTTATTAGAATAATCGGATATTTAAAAGGGCGTGAAAAGGTTTATCCGTTCGTCCATTTGTATGTGCC
AACCACAGGAACCGTAAAAAGGCCGCGTTGCTGGCGTTTTTCCATAGGCTCCGCCCCCCTGACGAGCATC
ACAAAAATCGACGCTCAAGTCAGAGGTGGCGAAACCCGACAGGACTATAAAGATACCAGGCGTTTCCCCC
TGGAAGCTCCCTCGTGCGCTCTCCTGTTCCGACCCTGCCGCTTACCGGATACCTGTCCGCCTTTCTCCCT
TCGGGAAGCGTGGCGCTTTCTCATAGCTCACGCTGTAGGTATCTCAGTTCGGTGTAGGTCGTTCGCTCCA
AGCTGGGCTGTGTGCACGAACCCCCCGTTCAGCCCGACCGCTGCGCCTTATCCGGTAACTATCGTCTTGA
GTCCAACCCGGTAAGACACGACTTATCGCCACTGGCAGCAGCCACTGGTAACAGGATTAGCAGAGCGAGG
TATGTAGGCGGTGCTACAGAGTTCTTGAAGTGGTGGCCTAACTACGGCTACACTAGAAGGACAGTATTTG
GTATCTGCGCTCTGCTGAAGCCAGTTACCTTCGGAAAAAGAGTTGGTAGCTCTTGATCCGGCAAACAAAC
CACCGCTGGTAGCGGTGGTTTTTTTGTTTGCAAGCAGCAGATTACGCGCAGAAAAAAAGGATCTCAAGAA
GATCCTTTGATCTTTTCTACGGGGTCTGACGCTCAGTGGAACGAAAACTCACGTTAAGGGATTTTGGTCA
TGAGATTATCAAAAAGGATCTTCACCTAGATCCTTTTAAATTAAAAATGAAGTTTTAAATCAATCTAAAG
TATATATGAGTAAACTTGGTCTGACAGCTAAAACAATTCATCCAGTAAAATATAATATTTTATTTTCTCC
CAATCAGGCTTGATCCCCAGTAAGTCAAAAAATAGCTCGACATACTGTTCTTCCCCGATATCCTCCCTGA
TCGACCGGACGCAGAAGGCAATGTCATACCACTTGTCCGCCCTGCCGCTTCTCCCAAGATCAATAAAGCC
ACTTACTTTGCCATCTTTCACAAAGATGTTGCTGTCTCCCAGGTCGCCGTGGGAAAAGACAAGTTCCTCT
TCGGGCTTTTCCGTCTTTAAAAAATCATACAGCTCGCGCGGATCTTTAAATGGAGTGTCCTCTTCCCAGT
TTTCGCAATCCACATCGGCCAGATCGTTATTCAGTAAGTAATCCAATTCGGCTAAGCGGCTGTCTAAGCT
ATTCGTATAGGGACAATCCGATATGTCGATGGAGTGAAAGAGCCTGATGCACTCCGCATACAGCTCGATA
ATCTTTTCAGGGCTTTGTTCATCTTCATACTCTTCCGAGCAAAGGACGCCATCGGCCTCACTCATGAGCA
GATTGCTCCAGCCATCATGCCGTTCAAAGTGCAGGACCTTTGGAACAGGCAGCTTTCCTTCCAGCCATAG
CATCATGTCCTTTTCCCGTTCCACATCATAGGTGGTCCCTTTATACCGGCTGTCCGTCATTTTTAAATAT
AGGTTTTCATTTTCTCCCACCAGCTTATATACCTTAGCAGGAGACATTCCTTCCGTATCTTTTGCGCAGC
GGTATTTTTCGATCAGTTTTTTCAATTCCGGTGATATTCTCATTTTAGCCATACTCTTCCTTTTTCAATA
TTATTGAAGCATTTATCAAGGTTATTGTCTCATGAGCGGATACATATTTGAATGTATTTAGAAAAATAAA
CAAATAGGGGTTCCGCGCACGAATTGGCCAGCGCTGCCATTTTTGGGGTGAGGCCGTTCGCGGCCGAGGG
GCGCAGCCCCTGGGGGGATGGGAGCTCGGTGCCTTGATGTGGGCGCCGGCGGTCGAGTGGCGACGGCGCG
GCTTGTCCGCGCCCTGGTAGATTGCCTGGCCGTAGGCCAGCCATTTTTGAGCGGCCAGCGGCCGCGATAG
GCCGACGCGAAGCGGCGGGGCGTAGGGAGCGCAGCGACCGAAGGGTAGGCGCTTTTTGCAGCTCTTCGGC
TGTGCGCTGGCCAGACAGTTATGCACAGGCCAGGCGGGTTTTAAGAGTTTTAATAAGTTTTAAAGAGTTT
TAGGCGGAAAAATCGCCTTTTTTCTCTTTTATATCAGTCACTTACATGTGTGACCGGTTCCCAATGTACG
GCTTTGGGTTCCCAATGTACGGGTTCCGGTTCCCAATGTACGGCTTTGGGTTCCCAATGTACGTGCTATC
CACAGGAAAGAAGCTTTTTCGACCTTTTTCCCCTGCTAGGGCAATTTGCCCTAGCATCTGCTCCGTACAT
TAGGAACCGGCGGATGCTTCGCCCTCGATCAGGTTGCGGTAGCGCATGACTAGGATCGGGCCAGCCTGCC
CCGCCTCCTCCTTCAAATCGTACTCCGGCAGGTCATTTGACCCGATCAGCTTGCGCACGGTGAAACAGAA
CTTCTTGAACTCTCCGGCGCTGCCACTGCGTTCGTAGATCGTCTTGAACAACCATCTGGCTTCTGCCTTG
CCTGCGGCGCGGCGTGCCAGGCGGTAGAGAAAACGGCCGATGCCGGGATCGATCAAAAAGTAATCGGGGT
GAACCGTCAGCACGTCCGGGTTCTTGCCTTCTGTGATCTCGCGGTACATCCAATCAGCTAGCTCGATCTC
GATGTACTCCGGCCGCCCGGTTTCGCTCTTTACGATCTTGTAGCGGCTAATCAAGGCTTCACCCTCGGAT
ACCGTCACCAGGCGGCCGTTCTTGGCCTTCTTCGTACGCTGCATGGCAACGTGCGTGGTGTTTAACCGAA
TGCAGGTTTCTACCAGGTCGTCTTTCTGCTTTCCGCCATCGGCTCGCCGGCAGAACTTGAGTACGTCCGC
AACGTGTGGACGGAACACGCGGCCGGGCTTGTCTCCCTTCCCTTCCCGGTATCGGTTCATGGATTCGGTT
AGATGGGAAACCGCCATCAGTACCAGGTCGTAATCCCACACACTGGCCATGCCGGCCGGCCCTGCGGAAA
CCTCTACGTGCCCGTCTGGAAGCTCGTAGCGGATCACCTCGCCAGCTCGTCGGTCACGCTTCGACAGACG
GAAAACGGCCACGTCCATGATGCTGCGACTATCGCGGGTGCCCACGTCATAGAGCATCGGAACGAAAAAA
TCTGGTTGCTCGTCGCCCTTGGGCGGCTTCCTAATCGACGACGCACCGGCTGCCGGCGGTTGCCGGGATT
CTTTGCGGATTCGATCAGCGGCCGCTTGCCACGATTCACCGGGGCGTGCTTCTGCCTCGATGCGTTGCCG
CTGGGCGGCCTGCGCGGCCTTCAACTTCTCCACCAGGTCATCACCCAGCGCCGCGCCGATTTGTACCGGG
CCGGATGGTTTGCGACCGCTCACGCCGATTCCTCGGGCTTGGGGGTTCCAGTGCCATTGCAGGGCCGGCA
GACAACCCAGCCGCTTACGCCTGGCCAACCGCCCGTTCCTCCACACATGGGGCATTCCACGGCGTCGGTG
CCTGGTTGTTCTTGATTTTCCATGCCGCCTCCTTTAGCCGCTAAAATTCATCTACTCATTTATTCATTTG
CTCATTTACTCTGGTAGCTGCGCGATGTATTCAGATAGCAGCTCGGTAATGGTCTTGCCTTGGCGTACCG
CGTACATCTTCAGCTTGGTGTGATCCTCCGCCGGCAACTGAAAGTTGACCCGCTTCATGGCTGGCGTGTC
TGCCAGGCTGGCCAACGTTGCAGCCTTGCTGCTGCGTGCGCTCGGACGGCCGGCACTTAGCGTGTTTGTG
CTTTTGCTCATTTTCTCTTTACCTCATTAACTCAAATGAGTTTTGATTTAATTTCAGCGGCCAGCGCCTG
GACCTCGCGGGCAGCGTCGCCCTCGGGTTCTGATTCAAGAACGGTTGTGCCGGCGGCGGCAGTGCCTGGG
TAGCTCACGCGCTGCGTGATACGGGACTCAAGAATGGGCAGCTCGTACCCGGCCAGCGCCTCGGCAACCT
CACCGCCGATGCGCGTGCCTTTGATCGCCCGCGACACGACAAAGGCCGCTTGTAGCCTTCCATCCGTGAC
CTCAATGCGCTGCTTAACCAGCTCCACCAGGTCGGCGGTGGCCCATATGTCGTAAGGGCTTGGCTGCACC
GGAATCAGCACGAAGTCGGCTGCCTTGATCGCGGACACAGCCAAGTCCGCCGCCTGGGGCGCTCCGTCGA
TCACTACGAAGTCGCGCCGGCCGATGGCCTTCACGTCGCGGTCAATCGTCGGGCGGTCGATGCCGACAAC
GGTTAGCGGTTGATCTTCCCGCACGGCCGCCCAATCGCGGGCACTGCCCTGGGGATCGGAATCGACTAAC
AGAACATCGGCCCCGGCGAGTTGCAGGGCGCGGGCTAGATGGGTTGCGATGGTCGTCTTGCCTGACCCGC
CTTTCTGGTTAAGTACAGCGATAACCTTCATGCGTTCCCCTTGCGTATTTGTTTATTTACTCATCGCATC
ATATACGCAGCGACCGCATGACGCAAGCTGTTTTACTCAAATACACATCACCTTTTTAGACGGCGGCGCT
CGGTTTCTTCAGCGGCCAAGCTGGCCGGCCAGGCCGCCAGCTTGGCATCAGACAAACCGGCCAGGATTTC
ATGCAGCCGCACGGCTGATGGGCTGCCTGTATCGAGTGGTGATTTTGTGCCGAGCTGCCGGTCGGGGAGC
TGTTGGCTGGCTGGTGGCAGGATATATTGTGGTGTAAACAAATTGACGCTTAGACAACTTAATAACACAT
TGCGGACGTTTTTAATGTACTGGGGTGGATGCAGTGGGCCCCACTCTGTGTGCCGAATTCGGATCCGGAG
AGCGGAGAATTAAGGGAGTCACGTTATGACCCCCGCCGATGACGCGGGACAAGCCGTTTTACGTTTGGAA
CTGACAGAACCGCAACGTTGAAGGAGCCACTCAGCCGCGGGTTTCTGGAGTTTAATGAGCTAAGCACATA
CGTCAGAAACCATTATTGCGCGTTCAAAAGTCGCCTAAGGTCACTATCAGCTAGCAAATATTTCTTGTCA
AAAATGCTCCACTGACGTTCCATAAATTCCCCTCGGTATCCAATTAGAGTCTCATATTCACTCTCAATCC
AAATAATCTGCACCGGATCTGGATCGTTTCGCATGATTGAACAAGATGGATTGCACGCAGGTTCTCCGGC
CGCTTGGGTGGAGAGGCTATTCGGCTATGACTGGGCACAACAGACAATCGGCTGCTCTGATGCCGCCGTG
TTCCGGCTGTCAGCGCAGGGGCGCCCGGTTCTTTTTGTCAAGACCGACCTGTCCGGTGCCCTGAATGAAC
TCCAGGACGAGGCAGCGCGGCTATCGTGGCTGGCCACGACGGGCGTTCCTTGCGCAGCTGTGCTCGACGT
TGTCACTGAAGCGGGAAGGGACTGGCTGCTATTGGGCGAAGTGCCGGGGCAGGATCTCCTGTCATCTCAC
CTTGCTCCTGCCGAGAAAGTATCCATCATGGCTGATGCAATGCGGCGGCTGCATACGCTTGATCCGGCTA
CCTGCCCATTCGACCACCAAGCGAAACATCGCATCGAGCGAGCACGTACTCGGATGGAAGCCGGTCTTGT
CGATCAGGATGATCTGGACGAAGAGCATCAGGGGCTCGCGCCAGCCGAACTGTTCGCCAGGCTCAAGGCG
CGTATGCCCGACGGCGAGGATCTCGTCGTGACTCATGGCGATGCCTGCTTGCCGAATATCATGGTGGAAA
ATGGCCGCTTTTCTGGATTCATCGACTGTGGCCGGCTGGGTGTGGCGGACCGCTATCAGGACATAGCGTT
GGCTACCCGTGATATTGCTGAAGAGCTTGGCGGCGAATGGGCTGACCGCTTCCTCGTGCTTTACGGTATC
GCCGCTCCCGATTCGCAGCGCATCGCCTTCTATCGCCTTCTTGACGAGTTCTTCTGAGCGGGTCTGGATC
TAGAGTCAAGCAGATCGTTCAAACATTTGGCAATAAAGTTTCTTAAGATTGAATCCTGTTGCCGGTCTTG
CGATGATTATCATATAATTTCTGTTGAATTACGTTAAGCATGTAATAATTAACATGTAATGCATGACGTT
ATTTATGAGATGGGTTTTTATGATTAGAGTCCCGCAATTATACATTTAATACGCGATAGAAAACAAAATA
TAGCGCGCAAACTAGGATAAATTATCGCGCGCGGTGTCATCTATGTTACTAGATCGACGCTGCAAGAATT
CAAGCTTGGAGGAATTCCAATCCCACAAAAATCTGAGCTTAACAGCACAGTTGCTCCTCTCAGAGCAGAA
TCGGGTATTCAACACCCTCATATCAACTACTACGTTGTGTATAACGGTCCACATGCCGGTATATACGATG
ACTGGGGTTGTACAAAGGCGGCAACAAACGGCGTTCCCGGAGTTGCACACAAGAAATTTGCCACTATTAC
AGAGGCAAGAGCAGCAGCTGACGCGTACACAACAAGTCAGCAAACAGACAGGTTGAACTTCATCCCCAAA
GGAGAAGCTCAACTCAAGCCCAAGAGCTTTGCTAAGGCCCTAACAAGCCCACCAAAGCAAAAAGCCCACT
GGCTCACGCTAGGAACCAAAAGGCCCAGCAGTGATCCAGCCCCAAAAGAGATCTCCTTTGCCCCGGAGAT
TACAATGGACGATTTCCTCTATCTTTACGATCTAGGAAGGAAGTTCGAAGGTGAAGGTGACGACACTATG
TTCACCACTGATAATGAGAAGGTTAGCCTCTTCAATTTCAGAAAGAATGCTGACCCACAGATGGTTAGAG
AGGCCTACGCAGCAAGTCTCATCAAGACGATCTACCCGAGTAACAATCTCCAGGAGATCAAATACCTTCC
CAAGAAGGTTAAAGATGCAGTCAAAAGATTCAGGACTAATTGCATCAAGAACACAGAGAAAGACATATTT
CTCAAGATCAGAAGTACTATTCCAGTATGGACGATTCAAGGCTTGCTTCATAAACCAAGGCAAGTAATAG
AGATTGGAGTCTCTAAAAAGGTAGTTCCTACTGAATCTAAGGCCATGCATGGAGTCTAAGATTCAAATCG
AGGATCTAACAGAACTCGCCGTCAAGACTGGCGAACAGTTCATACAGAGTCTTTTACGACTCAATGACAA
GAAGAAAATCTTCGTCAACATGGTGGAGCACGACACTCTGGTCTACTCCAAAAATGTCAAAGATACAGTC
TCAGAAGATCAAAGGGCTATTGAGACTTTTCAACAAAGGATAATTTCGGGAAACCTCCTCGGATTCCATT
GCCCAGCTATCTGTCACTTCATCGAAAGGACAGTAGAAAAGGAAGGTGGCTCCTACAAATGCCATCATTG
CGATAAAGGAAAGGCTATCATTCAAGATCTCTCTGCCGACAGTGGTCCCAAAGATGGACCCCCACCCACG
AGGAGCATCGTGGAAAAAGAAGAGGTTCCAACCACGTCTACAAAGCAAGTGGATTGATGTGACATCTCCA
CTGACGTAAGGGATGACGCACAATCCCACTATCCTTCGCAAGACCCTTCCTCTATATAAGGAAGTTCATT
TCATTTGGAGAGGACACGCTCGAGTATAAGAGCTCATTTTTACAACAATTACCAACAACAACAAACAACA
AACAACATTACAATTACATTTACAATTATCGATACAATGGTGGACGCTGTTGTAACAGTGTTTTTAGAGA
AAACCTTGAACATCGAAGAAGAAAAAGGCCGAACCGTATCGGACTACCGAAAACAGTTGGAAGATTTGCA
AAGCGAATTGAAATATATGCAGTCTTTTCTCAAGGATGCAGAGAGGCAGAAGAGAACTAATGAAACGTTG
CGTACTCTTGTTGCGGATTTACGAGAACTGGTTTACGAAGCTGAGGATATACTTGTGGATTGTCAGCTCG
CGGATGGTGATGATGGGAACGAGCAAAGGTCATCAAATGCGTGGCTTTCGCGGCTTCATCCTGCCCGGGT
TCCGTTGCAGTACAAGAAAAGCAAACGTTTGCAAGAGATCAATGAGAGGATAACGAAAATAAAGAGTCAA
GTAGAGCCTTATTTCGAATTCATAACGCCGAGTAATGTTGGAAGAGATAATGGAACTGATCGGTGGAGCT
CTCCGGTGTATGATCATACTCAGGTGGTTGGTTTGGAAGGAGATAAAAGAAAAATCAAGGAGTGGCTCTT
TCGATCAAACGACAGCCAGCTTTTGATAATGGCCTTTGTTGGGATGGGAGGGCTAGGTAAAACTACAATC
GCTCAAGAAGTGTTCAATGACAAAGAGATCGAACATCGTTTCGAAAGAAGGATATGGGTGTCTGTGTCCC
AGACTTTTACTGAAGAACAGATCATGAGAAGCATATTGAGGAACTTGGGGGACGCGAGTGTTGGAGATGA
TATTGGAACATTGCTGAGAAAAATCCAGCAGTATCTTTTGGGGAAAAGGTACTTGATAGTTATGGACGAT
GTATGGGACAAGAATTTGAGCTGGTGGGACAAGATCTACCAAGGACTGCCTAGAGGACAAGGAGGTAGCG
TTATCGTGACCACAAGGTCGGAATCTGTAGCGAAAAGGGTGCAAGCGAGAGACGACAAGACTCACCGTCC
AGAGCTCCTTAGTCCTGATAACAGTTGGCTGCTGTTTTGTAATGTGGCATTTGCAGCAAATGACGGTACT
TGTGAGCGTCCCGAGCTAGAGGATGTTGGCAAGGAGATTGTAACGAAATGCAAAGGTTTGCCTTTGACAA
TCAAAGCGGTTGGTGGGTTACTTCTGTGCAAAGACCATGTCTATCATGAATGGAGACGAATTGCAGAGCA
TTTTCAGGATGAGCTAAGAGGAAACACTTCTGAAACTGACAATGTTATGTCATCTCTGCAGTTGAGCTAC
GATGAACTCCCTTCCCACCTTAAGTCGTGCATTCTCACGCTTTCGCTCTATCCAGAGGACTGTGTTATAC
CAAAACAACAACTAGTACATGGATGGATCGGAGAAGGTTTTGTCATGTGGAGAAACGGAAGATCTGCAAC
TGAATCTGGAGAGGACTGCTTTTCCGGGCTCACAAACAGGTGTCTAATAGAAGTTGTAGACAAAACCTAT
AGCGGAACCATCATCACTTGCAAGATTCATGTTATGGTTCGTGATTTGGTGATCGATATAGCCAAGAAGG
ATTCGTTCTCTAACCCGGAAGGCCTCAACTGTCGTCACCTTGGGATTAGTGGAAACTTTGATGAGAAGCA
GATCAAAGTTAACCATAAGCTGAGAGGCGTAGTGTCAACAACTAAGACAGGTGAAGTGAACAAGCTCAAC
TCAGACTTAGCTAAGAAATTCACAGACTGCAAATATCTTCGGGTTCTCGATATCTCGAAATCCATATTTG
ATGCTCCTCTGTCTGAGATTTTGGATGAGATTGCAAGCCTTCAACACTTAGCATGTCTTAGTTTGAGCAA
CACACATCCGTTGATCCAGTTTCCTCGTTCCATGGAAGATCTCCACAACCTTCAGATTCTAGACGCAAGC
TACTGTCAGAATCTGAAACAACTTCAACCTTGCATCGTCTTGTTCAAGAAACTCCTTGTACTTGACATGA
CGAACTGTGGATCCCTTGAATGCTTCCCCAAGGGTATCGGAAGTCTCGTGAAGCTCGAAGTTCTGTTGGG
ATTTAAGCCAGCCAGGTCCAACAATGGGTGCAAGCTCAGTGAAGTGAAAAATCTCACAAACCTTCGGAAA
CTTGGTCTTTCTCTGACTCGTGGCGATCAGATAGAAGAGGAGGAGCTTGATTCTTTGATAAACCTAAGCA
AGCTGATGTCCATTTCGATCAACTGCTATGATAGCTACGGCGATGATCTCATAACCAAAATAGACGCCCT
TACTCCTCCACACCAGCTCCATGAGCTTTCTCTACAATTCTATCCTGGAAAGTCGAGTCCATCGTGGTTG
AGTCCTCACAAGCTTCCGATGTTGAGGTACATGTCAATATGTTCAGGTAATTTGGTGAAAATGCAGGAAC
CATTCTGGGGAAACGAGAATACTCACTGGAGAATTGAAGGTTTAATGTTAAGTTCATTGTCGGACCTAGA
CATGGACTGGGAAGTGCTGCAACAGTCAATGCCGTACCTGAGGACCGTGACCGCAAACTGGTGTCCAGAG
CTAGAGTCTTTCGCGATTGAAGATGTTGGCTTTAGAGGCGGAGTGTGGATGAAAACACCATTGCACAGAA
CCGGTTCGGAACAAAAGTTGATCTCTGAAGAGGACCTTGAGCAGAAATTGATCTCTGAGGAAGATCTTGA
GCAGAAGCTTATCTCAGAGGAGGATTTGGAGCAAAAACTTATTTCTGAAGAGGACCTTTGAGCTTGTCCT
GCTTTAATGAGATATGCGAGAAGCCTATGATCGCATGATATTTGCTTTCAATTCTGTTGTGCACGTTGTA
AAAAACCTGAGCATGTGTAGCTCAGATCCTTACCGCCGGTTTCGGTTCATTCTAATGAATATATCACCCG
TTACTATCGTATTTTTATGAATAATATTCTCCGTTCAATTTACTGATTGTACCCTACTACTTATATGTAC
AATATTAAAATGAAAACAATATATTGTGCTGAATAGGTTTATAGCGACATCTATGATAGAGCGCCACAAT
AACAAACAATTGCGTTTTATTATTACAAATCCAATTTTAAAAAAAGCGGCAGAACCGGTCAAACCTAAAA
GACTGATTACATAAATCTTATTCAAATTTCAAAAGTGCCCCAGGGGCTAGTATCTACGACACACCGAGCG
GCGAACTAATAACGCTCACTGAAGGGAACTCCGGTTCCCCGCCGGCGCGCATGGGTGAGATTCCTTGAAG
TTGAGTATTGGCCGTCCGCTCTACCGAAAGTTACGGGCACCATTCAACCCGGTCCAGCACGGCGGCCGGG
TAACCGACTTGCTGCCCCGAGAATTATGCAGCATTTTTTTGGTGTATGTGGGCCCCAAATGAAGTGCAGG
TCAAACCTTGACAGTGACGACAAATCGTTGGGCGGGTCCAGGGCGAATTTTGCGACAACATGTCGAGGCT
CAGCAGGACCGCTACTAGAGGATGCACATGTGACCGA
